Addgene plasmid #29758: pcDNA5FRT/Flag-KIAA1267
Depositing lab: Joan Conaway. Depositing organization: Stowers Institute for Medical Research. Publication: Subunit composition and substrate specificity of a MOF-containing histone acetyltransferase distinct from the male-specific lethal (MSL) complex. Cai Y, Jin J, Swanson SK, Cole MD, Choi SH, Florens L, Washburn MP, Conaway JW, Conaway RC. J Biol Chem. 2010 Feb 12. 285(7):4268-72. 10.1074/jbc.C109.087981 PubMed 20018852.
Backbone
  Vector backbone: pcDNA5FRT
  Backbone manufacturer: Invitrogen
  Backbone size w/o insert (bp): 5100
  Vector type: Mammalian Expression
Growth in bacteria
  Bacterial resistance: Ampicillin, 100 μg/mL
  Growth temperature: 37°C
  Growth strain: DH5alpha
  Copy number: High Copy
Gene/Insert
  Gene/Insert name: KIAA1267 (alt name: PHF20)
  Species: H. sapiens (human)
  GenBank ID: NM_001193466
  Entrez Gene: KANSL1 (a.k.a. C17DELq21.31, CENP-36, DEL17Q21.31, KDVS, KIAA1267, MSL1v1, NSL1, hMSL1v1)
  Tag / fusion protein: Flag (N terminal on insert)
  Insert size (bp): 3039
  Cloning method: Restriction Enzyme
  Sequencing primers: 5′ T7
Terms and licenses: Academic/Nonprofit Terms; Industry Terms: Not Available to Industry
How to cite: pcDNA5FRT/Flag-KIAA1267 was a gift from Joan Conaway (Addgene plasmid # 29758 ; http://n2t.net/addgene:29758 ; RRID:Addgene_29758)
