[The description below was written by a language model from this plasmid's Addgene catalogue record and pLannotate feature annotations shown in this document.]
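Description:
pcDNA5FRT/Flag-KIAA1267 is a mammalian expression plasmid built on the Invitrogen pcDNA5/FRT backbone and carries the human KIAA1267 coding sequence, now known as KANSL1 (also NSL1 or MSL1v1). It is propagated in E. coli from a high-copy ColE1/pUC-type origin under ampicillin selection (AmpR with its bla promoter). The sequenced plasmid is about 8.4 kb. The annotated KANSL1 reading frame spans roughly 3.3 kb, somewhat longer than the 3,039 bp insert size listed in the catalogue. The catalogue also gives PHF20 as an alternative name, which does not match the gene annotation; the record does not explain either discrepancy.

Expression in mammalian cells is driven by the CMV immediate-early enhancer and promoter and terminated by the bovine growth hormone polyadenylation signal. A T7 promoter lies just upstream of the insert and serves as the sequencing primer site. A short FLAG epitope, annotated as a fragment of a 3xFLAG match and so consistent with a single tag, sits immediately 5′ of the KANSL1 open reading frame and gives an N-terminally tagged protein.

Downstream, an FRT site directly precedes a hygromycin resistance gene followed by an SV40 poly(A) signal, and no functional promoter is annotated in front of it. This is the standard Flp-In arrangement. When FLP recombinase integrates the plasmid at a genomic FRT site in a suitable host cell line, the hygromycin gene is placed behind a resident promoter, so hygromycin selects for single-copy integrants at a defined locus. The several short fragment annotations (HIV-1 LTR, SV40 promoter, ble, lacI, bom) are probably backbone remnants or partial matches.

KANSL1 is a subunit of the NSL histone H4 acetyltransferase complex. The associated publication characterises a MOF-containing complex distinct from MSL, which suggests use for stable expression and FLAG affinity purification of KANSL1-associated proteins.
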