Features (pLannotate 1.2.2; 21 found; start..end, strand, type, name):
    134..513     +  enhancer       CMV enhancer: human cytomegalovirus immediate early enhancer
    514..717     +  promoter       CMV promoter: human cytomegalovirus (CMV) immediate early promoter
    713..746     +  LTR            5' LTR (truncated) (fragment): truncated 5' long terminal repeat (LTR) from HIV-1
    762..780     +  promoter       T7 promoter: promoter for bacteriophage T7 RNA polymerase
    806..829     +  CDS            3xFLAG (fragment): three tandem FLAG® epitope tags
    836..4150    +  CDS            KANSL1: KANL1_HUMAN - Also known as CENP-36, KIAA1267, MSL1V1, NSL1. Experimental evidence at protein level: Swiss-Prot protein existence level 1. As part of the NSL complex it is involved in acetylation of nucleosomal histone H4 on several lysine residues and therefore may be involved in the regulation of transcription. From Homo sapiens (Human).
   4224..4448    +  polyA_signal   bGH poly(A) signal: bovine growth hormone polyadenylation signal
   4452..4473    +  promoter       SV40 promoter (fragment): SV40 enhancer and early promoter
   4494..4727    +  rep_origin     f1 ori (fragment) (sequence partly withheld): f1 bacteriophage origin of replication; arrow indicates direction of (+) strand synthesis
   4732..4779    +  protein_bind   FRT: FLP-mediated recombination occurs in the 8-bp core sequence TCTAGAAA (Turan and Bode, 2011). FLP recombinase from the Saccharomyces cerevisiae 2μ plasmid
   4787..5809    +  CDS            HygR: aminoglycoside phosphotransferase from E. coli; aph(4)-Ia; confers resistance to hygromycin
   5819..5944    +  CDS            ble (fragment): BLE_KLEPN - Experimental evidence at protein level: Swiss-Prot protein existence level 1. Binding protein with a strong affinity to the bleomycin family of antibiotics. Binds to CL990; an antimitotic-antibiotic compound. From Klebsiella pneumoniae.
   5939..6060    +  polyA_signal   SV40 poly(A) signal: SV40 polyadenylation signal
   6133..6149    -  protein_bind   lac operator: The lac repressor binds to the lac operator to inhibit transcription in E. coli. This inhibition can be relieved by adding lactose or isopropyl-β-D-thiogalactopyranoside (IPTG). lac repressor encoded by lacI
   6157..6187    -  promoter       lac promoter: promoter for the E. coli lac operon
   6202..6223    -  protein_bind   CAP binding site: CAP binding activates transcription in the presence of cAMP. E. coli catabolite activator protein
   6236..6328    -  CDS            lacI (fragment): lac repressor; lacI; The lac repressor binds to the lac operator to inhibit transcription in E. coli. This inhibition can be relieved by adding lactose or isopropyl-β-D-thiogalactopyranoside (IPTG).
   6511..7099    -  rep_origin     ori: high-copy-number ColE1/pMB1/pBR322/pUC origin of replication
   7270..8130    -  CDS            AmpR: β-lactamase; bla; confers resistance to ampicillin, carbenicillin, and related antibiotics
   8131..8235    -  promoter       AmpR promoter: bla
   8294..8346    -  misc_feature   bom (fragment): basis of mobility region from pBR322
>Addgene plasmid #29758 | pcDNA5FRT/Flag-KIAA1267 | addgene full sequence | sequence record 476318 | Addgene NGS Result
GAGGTCGCTGAGTAGTGCGCGAGCAAAATTTAAGCTACAACAAGGCAAGGCTTGACCGACAATTGCATGA
AGAATCTGCTTAGGGTTAGGCGTTTTGCGCTGCTTCGCGATGTACGGGCCAGATATACGCGTTGACATTG
ATTATTGACTAGTTATTAATAGTAATCAATTACGGGGTCATTAGTTCATAGCCCATATATGGAGTTCCGC
GTTACATAACTTACGGTAAATGGCCCGCCTGGCTGACCGCCCAACGACCCCCGCCCATTGACGTCAATAA
TGACGTATGTTCCCATAGTAACGCCAATAGGGACTTTCCATTGACGTCAATGGGTGGAGTATTTACGGTA
AACTGCCCACTTGGCAGTACATCAAGTGTATCATATGCCAAGTACGCCCCCTATTGACGTCAATGACGGT
AAATGGCCCGCCTGGCATTATGCCCAGTACATGACCTTATGGGACTTTCCTACTTGGCAGTACATCTACG
TATTAGTCATCGCTATTACCATGGTGATGCGGTTTTGGCAGTACATCAATGGGCGTGGATAGCGGTTTGA
CTCACGGGGATTTCCAAGTCTCCACCCCATTGACGTCAATGGGAGTTTGTTTTGGCACCAAAATCAACGG
GACTTTCCAAAATGTCGTAACAACTCCGCCCCATTGACGCAAATGGGCGGTAGGCGTGTACGGTGGGAGG
TCTATATAAGCAGAGCTCTCTGGCTAACTAGAGAACCCACTGCTTACTGGCTTATCGAAATTAATACGAC
TCACTATAGGGAGACCCAAGCTGGCTAGCATGCCAGACTACAAGGACGATGATGACAAGCTCGAGATGGC
TGCGATGGCGCCCGCTCTCACTGACGCAGCAGCTGAAGCACACCATATCCGGTTCAAACTGGCTCCCCCA
TCCTCTACCTTGTCCCCTGGCAGTGCCGAAAATAACGGCAACGCCAACATCCTTATTGCTGCCAACGGAA
CCAAAAGAAAAGCCATTGCTGCAGAGGATCCCAGCCTAGATTTCCGAAATAATCCTACCAAGGAAGACTT
GGGAAAGCTGCAACCACTGGTGGCATCTTATCTCTGCTCTGATGTAACATCTGTTCCCTCAAAGGAGTCT
TTGAAGTTGCAAGGGGTCTTCAGCAAGCAGACAGTCCTTAAATCTCATCCTCTCTTATCTCAGTCCTATG
AACTCCGAGCTGAGCTGTTGGGGAGACAGCCAGTTTTGGAGTTTTCCTTAGAAAATCTTAGAACCATGAA
TACGAGTGGTCAGACAGCTCTGCCACAAGCACCTGTAAATGGGTTGGCTAAGAAATTGACTAAAAGTTCA
ACACATTCTGATCATGACAATTCCACTTCCCTCAATGGGGGAAAACGGGCTCTCACTTCATCTGCTCTTC
ATGGGGGTGAAATGGGAGGATCTGAATCTGGGGACTTGAAGGGGGGTATGACCAATTGCACTCTTCCACA
TAGAAGCCTTGATGTAGAACACACAACTTTGTATAGCAATAATAGCACTGCAAACAAATCCTCTGTCAAT
TCCATGGAACAGCCGGCACTTCAAGGAAGCAGTAGATTATCACCTGGTACAGACTCCAGCTCTAACTTGG
GGGGTGTCAAATTGGAGGGTAAAAAGTCTCCCCTGTCTTCCATTCTTTTCAGTGCTTTAGATTCTGACAC
AAGGATAACAGCTTTACTGCGGCGACAGGCTGACATTGAGAGCCGTGCCCGCAGATTACAAAAGCGCTTA
CAGGTTGTACAAGCCAAGCAGGTTGAGAGGCATATACAACATCAGCTGGGTGGATTTTTGGAGAAGACTT
TGAGCAAACTGCCAAACTTGGAATCCTTGAGACCACGGAGCCAGTTGATGCTGACTCGAAAGGCTGAAGC
TGCCTTGAGAAAAGCTGCCAGTGAGACCACCACTTCAGAGGGACTTAGCAACTTTCTGAAAAGCAATTCA
ATTTCAGAAGAATTGGAGAGATTTACAGCTAGTGGCATAGCCAACTTGAGGTGCAGTGAACAGGCATTTG
ATTCAGATGTCACTGACAGTAGTTCAGGAGGGGAGTCTGATATTGAAGAGGAAGAACTGACCAGAGCTGA
TCCCGAGCAGCGTCATGTACCCCTGAGACGCAGGTCAGAATGGAAATGGGCTGCAGACCGGGCAGCTATT
GTCAGCCGCTGGAACTGGCTTCAGGCTCATGTTTCTGACTTGGAATATCGAATTCGTCAGCAAACAGACA
TTTACAAACAGATACGTGCTAATAAGGGGTTGATAGTTCTTGGGGAGGTACCTCCCCCAGAGCATACAAC
AGACTTATTTCTTCCACTTAGTTCTGAGGTGAAGACAGATCATGGGACTGATAAATTGATTGAGTCTGTT
TCTCAGCCATTGGAAAACCATGGTGCCCCTATTATTGGTCATATTTCAGAGTCACTGTCTACCAAATCAT
GTGGAGCACTCAGACCTGTCAATGGAGTTATTAACACTCTTCAGCCTGTCTTGGCAGACCACATTCCAGG
TGACAGCTCTGATGCTGAGGAACAATTACATAAGAAGCAACGACTGAATCTCGTCTCTTCATCATCTGAT
GGCACCTGTGTGGCAGCCCGGACACGTCCTGTACTGAGCTGTAAGAAGCGGAGGCTTGTTCGACCCAACA
GCATCGTTCCTCTTTCCAAGAAGGTTCACCGGAACAGCACAATCCGCCCTGGCTGTGATGTGAATCCCTC
CTGCGCACTGTGTGGTTCAGGCAGCATCAACACCATGCCTCCCGAAATTCACTATGAAGCCCCTCTGTTG
GAACGTCTTTCCCAGTTGGACTCTTGTGTTCATCCTGTTCTAGCATTTCCAGATGATGTTCCCACAAGCC
TGCATTTCCAGAGCATGCTGAAATCTCAGTGGCAGAACAAGCCTTTTGACAAAATCAAACCTCCCAAAAA
GTTATCGCTTAAGCACAGAGCACCCATGCCGGGCAGTCTGCCAGATTCAGCTCGTAAGGACAGGCACAAA
TTGGTCAGCTCCTTCCTAACAACAGCCAAGCTGTCCCATCACCAAACCCGGCCTGACAGGACCCACAGGC
AGCACTTAGACGATGTGGGGGCCGTGCCCATGGTGGAGCGAGTGACAGCGCCAAAAGCAGAGCGCTTGCT
CAACCCACCACCACCCGTGCATGACCCAAACCACAGCAAAATGAGATTGCGAGACCATTCATCTGAGAGA
AGTGAAGTGTTGAAGCATCACACAGACATGAGCAGTTCGAGCTACTTGGCAGCCACCCACCATCCTCCAC
ACAGTCCCTTGGTGCGACAGCTCTCCACCTCCTCAGATTCCCCTGCACCCGCCAGCTCTAGCTCACAGGT
TACAGCCAGCACATCGCAGCAGCCAGTAAGGAGGAGAAGGGGAGAGAGCTCATTTGATATTAACAACATT
GTCATCCCAATGTCTGTTGCTGCAACAACTCGCGTAGAGAAACTGCAATACAAGGAAATCCTTACGCCCA
GCTGGCGGGAGGTTGATCTTCAGTCTCTGAAGGGGAGTCCTGATGAGGAGAATGAAGAGATTGAGGACCT
ATCCGACGCAGCCTTCGCCGCCCTGCATGCCAAATGTGAGGAGATGGAGAGGGCACGGTGGCTGTGGACC
ACGAGTGTGCCACCCCAGCGGCGGGGCAGCAGGTCCTACAGGTCATCAGACGGCCGGACAACCCCCCAGC
TGGGCAGTGCCAACCCCTCCACCCCCCAGCCTGCCTCCCCTGATGTCAGCAGTAGCCACTCTTTGTCAGA
ATACTCCCATGGTCAGTCCCCTAGGAGCCCCATTAGCCCGGAACTGCACTCAGCACCCCTCACCCCTGTG
GCTCGGGACACTCCGCGACACTTAGCCAGTGAGGATACCCGTTGTTCCACACCAGAGCTGGGGCTGGATG
AACAGTCTGTCCAGCCCTGGGAACGGCGGACCTTCCCCCTGGCGCACAGTCCCCAGGCGGAGTGTGAGGA
CCAGCTGGATGCACAGGAGCGAGCAGCCCGCTGCACTCGACGCACCTCAGGCAGCAAGACTGGCCGGGAG
ACAGAGGCAGCGCCCACCTCGCCTCCCATTGTCCCCCTCAAGAGTCGGCATCTGGTGGCAGCAGCCACAG
CTCAGCGCCCGACTCACAGATGAGATATCCAGCACAGTGGCGGCCGCTCGATCGAGTCTAGAGGGCCCGT
TTAAACCCGCTGATCAGCCTCGACTGTGCCTTCTAGTTGCCAGCCATCTGTTGTTTGCCCCTCCCCCGTG
CCTTCCTTGACCCTGGAAGGTGCCACTCCCACTGTCCTTTCCTAATAAAATGAGGAAATTGCATCGCATT
GTCTGAGTAGGTGTCATTCTATTCTGGGGGGTGGGGTGGGGCAGGACAGCAAGGGGGAGGATTGGGAAGA
CAATAGCAGGCATGCTGGGGATGCGGTGGGCTCTATGGCTTCTGAGGCGGAAAGAACCAGCTGGGGCTCT
AGGGGGTATCCCC
[124 nt withheld, positions 4494-4617]
C
[91 nt withheld, positions 4619-4709]
AGGGTGATGGTTCACGTACCTAGAAGTTCCTATTCCGAAGTTCCTATTCTCTAGAAAGTATAGGAACTTC
CTTGGCCAAAAAGCCTGAACTCACCGCGACGTCTGTCGAGAAGTTTCTGATCGAAAAGTTCGACAGCGTC
TCCGACCTGATGCAGCTCTCGGAGGGCGAAGAATCTCGTGCTTTCAGCTTCGATGTAGGAGGGCGTGGAT
ATGTCCTGCGGGTAAATAGCTGCGCCGATGGTTTCTACAAAGATCGTTATGTTTATCGGCACTTTGCATC
GGCCGCGCTCCCGATTCCGGAAGTGCTTGACATTGGGGAATTCAGCGAGAGCCTGACCTATTGCATCTCC
CGCCGTGCACAGGGTGTCACGTTGCAAGACCTGCCTGAAACCGAACTGCCCGCTGTTCTGCAGCCGGTCG
CGGAGGCCATGGATGCGATCGCTGCGGCCGATCTTAGCCAGACGAGCGGGTTCGGCCCATTCGGACCGCA
AGGAATCGGTCAATACACTACATGGCGTGATTTCATATGCGCGATTGCTGATCCCCATGTGTATCACTGG
CAAACTGTGATGGACGACACCGTCAGTGCGTCCGTCGCGCAGGCTCTCGATGAGCTGATGCTTTGGGCCG
AGGACTGCCCCGAAGTCCGGCACCTCGTGCACGCGGATTTCGGCTCCAACAATGTCCTGACGGACAATGG
CCGCATAACAGCGGTCATTGACTGGAGCGAGGCGATGTTCGGGGATTCCCAATACGAGGTCGCCAACATC
TTCTTCTGGAGGCCGTGGTTGGCTTGTATGGAGCAGCAGACGCGCTACTTCGAGCGGAGGCATCCGGAGC
TTGCAGGATCGCCGCGGCTCCGGGCGTATATGCTCCGCATTGGTCTTGACCAACTCTATCAGAGCTTGGT
TGACGGCAATTTCGATGATGCAGCTTGGGCGCAGGGTCGATGCGACGCAATCGTCCGATCCGGAGCCGGG
ACTGTCGGGCGTACACAAATCGCCCGCAGAAGCGCGGCCGTCTGGACCGATGGCTGTGTAGAAGTACTCG
CCGATAGTGGAAACCGACGCCCCAGCACTCGTCCGAGGGCAAAGGAATAGCACGTACTACGAGATTTCGA
TTCCACCGCCGCCTTCTATGAAAGGTTGGGCTTCGGAATCGTTTTCCGGGACGCCGGCTGGATGATCCTC
CAGCGCGGGGATCTCATGCTGGAGTTCTTCGCCCACCCCAACTTGTTTATTGCAGCTTATAATGGTTACA
AATAAAGCAATAGCATCACAAATTTCACAAATAAAGCATTTTTTTCACTGCATTCTAGTTGTGGTTTGTC
CAAACTCATCAATGTATCTTATCATGTCTGTATACCGTCGACCTCTAGCTAGAGCTTGGCGTAATCATGG
TCATAGCTGTTTCCTGTGTGAAATTGTTATCCGCTCACAATTCCACACAACATACGAGCCGGAAGCATAA
AGTGTAAAGCCTGGGGTGCCTAATGAGTGAGCTAACTCACATTAATTGCGTTGCGCTCACTGCCCGCTTT
CCAGTCGGGAAACCTGTCGTGCCAGCTGCATTAATGAATCGGCCAACGCGCGGGGAGAGGCGGTTTGCGT
ATTGGGCGCTCTTCCGCTTCCTCGCTCACTGACTCGCTGCGCTCGGTCGTTCGGCTGCGGCGAGCGGTAT
CAGCTCACTCAAAGGCGGTAATACGGTTATCCACAGAATCAGGGGATAACGCAGGAAAGAACATGTGAGC
AAAAGGCCAGCAAAAGGCCAGGAACCGTAAAAAGGCCGCGTTGCTGGCGTTTTTCCATAGGCTCCGCCCC
CCTGACGAGCATCACAAAAATCGACGCTCAAGTCAGAGGTGGCGAAACCCGACAGGACTATAAAGATACC
AGGCGTTTCCCCCTGGAAGCTCCCTCGTGCGCTCTCCTGTTCCGACCCTGCCGCTTACCGGATACCTGTC
CGCCTTTCTCCCTTCGGGAAGCGTGGCGCTTTCTCATAGCTCACGCTGTAGGTATCTCAGTTCGGTGTAG
GTCGTTCGCTCCAAGCTGGGCTGTGTGCACGAACCCCCCGTTCAGCCCGACCGCTGCGCCTTATCCGGTA
ACTATCGTCTTGAGTCCAACCCGGTAAGACACGACTTATCGCCACTGGCAGCAGCCACTGGTAACAGGAT
TAGCAGAGCGAGGTATGTAGGCGGTGCTACAGAGTTCTTGAAGTGGTGGCCTAACTACGGCTACACTAGA
AGAACAGTATTTGGTATCTGCGCTCTGCTGAAGCCAGTTACCTTCGGAAAAAGAGTTGGTAGCTCTTGAT
CCGGCAAACAAACCACCGCTGGTAGCGGTGGTTTTTTTGTTTGCAAGCAGCAGATTACGCGCAGAAAAAA
AGGATCTCAAGAAGATCCTTTGATCTTTTCTACGGGGTCTGACGCTCAGTGGAACGAAAACTCACGTTAA
GGGATTTTGGTCATGAGATTATCAAAAAGGATCTTCACCTAGATCCTTTTAAATTAAAAATGAAGTTTTA
AATCAATCTAAAGTATATATGAGTAAACTTGGTCTGACAGTTACCAATGCTTAATCAGTGAGGCACCTAT
CTCAGCGATCTGTCTATTTCGTTCATCCATAGTTGCCTGACTCCCCGTCGTGTAGATAACTACGATACGG
GAGGGCTTACCATCTGGCCCCAGTGCTGCAATGATACCGCGAGACCCACGCTCACCGGCTCCAGATTTAT
CAGCAATAAACCAGCCAGCCGGAAGGGCCGAGCGCAGAAGTGGTCCTGCAACTTTATCCGCCTCCATCCA
GTCTATTAATTGTTGCCGGGAAGCTAGAGTAAGTAGTTCGCCAGTTAATAGTTTGCGCAACGTTGTTGCC
ATTGCTACAGGCATCGTGGTGTCACGCTCGTCGTTTGGTATGGCTTCATTCAGCTCCGGTTCCCAACGAT
CAAGGCGAGTTACATGATCCCCCATGTTGTGCAAAAAAGCGGTTAGCTCCTTCGGTCCTCCGATCGTTGT
CAGAAGTAAGTTGGCCGCAGTGTTATCACTCATGGTTATGGCAGCACTGCATAATTCTCTTACTGTCATG
CCATCCGTAAGATGCTTTTCTGTGACTGGTGAGTACTCAACCAAGTCATTCTGAGAATAGTGTATGCGGC
GACCGAGTTGCTCTTGCCCGGCGTCAATACGGGATAATACCGCGCCACATAGCAGAACTTTAAAAGTGCT
CATCATTGGAAAACGTTCTTCGGGGCGAAAACTCTCAAGGATCTTACCGCTGTTGAGATCCAGTTCGATG
TAACCCACTCGTGCACCCAACTGATCTTCAGCATCTTTTACTTTCACCAGCGTTTCTGGGTGAGCAAAAA
CAGGAAGGCAAAATGCCGCAAAAAAGGGAATAAGGGCGACACGGAAATGTTGAATACTCATACTCTTCCT
TTTTCAATATTATTGAAGCATTTATCAGGGTTATTGTCTCATGAGCGGATACATATTTGAATGTATTTAG
AAAAATAAACAAATAGGGGTTCCGCGCACATTTCCCCGAAAAGTGCCACCTGACGTCGACGGATCGGGAG
ATCTCCCGATCCCCTATGGTGCACTCTCAGTACAATCTGCTCTGATGCCGCATAGTTAAGCCAGTATCTG
CTCCCTGCTTGTGTGTTG
