>Addgene plasmid #29758 | pcDNA5FRT/Flag-KIAA1267 | addgene partial sequence | sequence record 78575 | T7 5'-TAATACGACTCACTATAGGG-3'
AGACTACAAGGACGATGATGACAAGCTCGAGATGGCTGCGATGGCGCCCGCTCTCACTGACGCAGCAGCT
GAAGCACACCATATCCGGTTCAAACTGGCTCCCCCATCCTCTACCTTGTCCCCTGGCAGTGCCGAAAATA
ACGGCAACGCCAACATCCTTATTGCTGCCAACGGAACCAAAAGAAAAGCCATTGCTGCAGAGGATCCCAG
CCTAGATTTCCGAAATAATCCTACCAAGGAAGACTTGGGAAAGCTGCAACCACTGGTGGCATCTTATCTC
TGCTCTGATGTAACATCTGTTCCCTCAAAGGAGTCTTTGAAGTTGCAAGGGGTCTTCAGCAAGCAGACAG
TCCTTAAATCTCATCCTCTCTTATCTCAGTCCTATGAACTCCGAGCTGAGCTGTTGGGGAGACAGCCAGT
TTTGGAGTTTTCCTTAGAAAATCTTAGAACCATGAATACGAGTGGTCAGACAGCTCTGCCACAAGCACCT
GTAAATGGGTTGGCTAAGAAATTGACTAAAAGTTCAACACATTCTGATCATGACAATTCCACTTCCCTCA
ATGGGGGAAAACGGGCTCTCACTTCATCTGCTCTTCATGGGGGTGAAATGGGAGGATCTGAATCTGGGGA
CTTGAAGGGGGGTATGACCAATTGCACTCTTCCACATAGAAGCCTTGATGTAGAACACACAACTTTGTAT
AGCAATAATAGCACTGCAAACAAATCCTCTGTCAATTCCATGGAACAGCCGGCACTTCAAGGAAGCAGTA
GATTATCACCTGGTACAGACTCCAGCTCTAACTTGGGGGGTGTCAAATTGGAGGGTAAAAAGTCTCCCCT
GTCTTCCATTCTTTTCAGTGCTTTAGATTCTGACACAAGGATAACAGCTTTACTGCGGCGACAGGCTGAC
ATTGAGAGCCGTGCCCGCAGATTACAAAAGCGCTTACAGGTTGTACAAGCCAAGC
